>Addgene plasmid #44532 | pFX06 | addgene partial sequence | sequence record 64131 | yHHT2pro-F 5'-CGCGTTGCTTCTTGTGACCGCAGTTG-3'
CACTGTTTTGTGACTTCCACTTTGGCCCTTCCAACTGTTCTTCCCCTTTTACTAAAGGATCCAAGCAAAC
ACTCCACAATGGCCAGAACTAAACAAACAGCTAGAAAATCCACTGGTGGTAAAGCCCCAAGAAAACAATT
AGCCTCCAAGGCTGCCAGAAAATCCGCCCCATCTACCGGTGGTGTTAAGAAGCCTCACAGATATAAGCCA
GGTACTGTTGCCTTGAGAGAAATTAGAAGATTCCAAAGATCTACTGAACTGTTGATCAGAAAGTTACCTT
TCCAAAGATTGGTCAGAGAAATCGCTCAAGATTTCAAGACCGACTTGAGATTTCAATCTTCTGCTATCGG
TGCTTTGCAAGAATCCGTCGAAGCATACTTAGTCTCTTTGTTTGAAGACACTAATCTGGCTGCTATTCAC
GCTAAGCGTGTTACTATCCAAAAGAAGGATATCAAATTGGCCAGAAGACTAAGAGGTGAAAGATCATGAA
TATAAAGCGGGAATTTTTTTTTTCTATGCATTTAGACTGGGGGGACATCATACAAACATCTCCTTTTTTA
ATACATTATTCATCTATCTATTCGCAATGCTTTTAACGACATGAGGAGGGTATATATGCTGTAATTTATC
GTTTACAGACATAATTGCGGGGCTAATTTTTAGATGCTTAGATAGTATACGTAATTTTATAACCGGCAAG
AAACCATGTATAATAATTATCAATAAACATCATTTTCGAAGAGACTAGTTACGTAAAGGTAATCACTGTC
TACATATTACCATTGTAGAGGCAACCAGTTGTTTTTACTAGCAATCCTCTTAATTTCGTCATCGTCATAC
ATCT
