[The description below was written by a language model from this plasmid's Addgene catalogue record.]
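Description:
pFX06 is a yeast expression plasmid built on the pRM200 backbone and carrying a mutant allele of HHT2, one of the Saccharomyces cerevisiae genes encoding histone H3. The insert bears a K56R substitution, replacing lysine 56 of H3 with arginine. Arginine keeps the positive charge of lysine but cannot be acetylated, so this change is commonly used to mimic a permanently unacetylated residue. The fragment was introduced by restriction cloning between BamHI and SalI sites, although the record does not say whether those sites survived cloning. In bacteria the plasmid is propagated under ampicillin selection; its copy number is listed as unknown.

The record gives no feature table. It does not state the promoter driving HHT2, the yeast selectable marker, the yeast replication or segregation elements of pRM200, or whether other histone genes are present on the backbone, so these details cannot be described here. No epitope tags or reporters are recorded.

The associated publication concerns deacetylation of H3 lysine 56 by Sir2 and its role in telomeric heterochromatin structure in yeast. In that context, pFX06 is suited to supplying a non-acetylatable H3 K56R histone in budding yeast, to test how loss of acetylation at this position affects chromatin structure and silencing near telomeres. Such experiments would typically compare it with wild-type H3 or other substitutions at the same residue.
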