Addgene plasmid #44532: pFX06
Depositing lab: Michael Grunstein. Depositing organization: University of California, Los Angeles (UCLA). Publication: Sir2 deacetylates histone H3 lysine 56 to regulate telomeric heterochromatin structure in yeast. Xu F, Zhang Q, Zhang K, Xie W, Grunstein M. Mol Cell. 2007 Sep 21;27(6):890-900. 10.1016/j.molcel.2007.07.021 PubMed 17889663.
Backbone
  Vector backbone: pRM200
  Vector type: Yeast Expression
Growth in bacteria
  Bacterial resistance: Ampicillin, 100 μg/mL
  Growth temperature: 37°C
  Growth strain: XL1 Blue
  Copy number: Unknown
Gene/Insert
  Gene/Insert name: HHT2
  Species: S. cerevisiae (budding yeast)
  Mutation: K56R
  Cloning method: Restriction Enzyme; 5′ cloning site BamH I (unknown if destroyed); 3′ cloning site Sal I (unknown if destroyed)
  Sequencing primers: 5′ CGCGTTGCTTCTTGTGACCGCAGTTG
Terms and licenses: Academic/Nonprofit Terms; Industry Terms: Not Available to Industry
How to cite: pFX06 was a gift from Michael Grunstein (Addgene plasmid # 44532 ; http://n2t.net/addgene:44532 ; RRID:Addgene_44532)
